>Addgene plasmid #127306 | pcDNA3.1(+)/AAA-nLuc-3XFLAG | addgene full sequence | sequence record 247770 | Addgene NGS Result
GACGGATCGGGAGATCTCCCGATCCCCTATGGTGCACTCTCAGTACAATCTGCTCTGATGCCGCATAGTT
AAGCCAGTATCTGCTCCCTGCTTGTGTGTTGGAGGTCGCTGAGTAGTGCGCGAGCAAAATTTAAGCTACA
ACAAGGCAAGGCTTGACCGACAATTGCATGAAGAATCTGCTTAGGGTTAGGCGTTTTGCGCTGCTTCGCG
ATGTACGGGCCAGATATACGCGTTGACATTGATTATTGACTAGTTATTAATAGTAATCAATTACGGGGTC
ATTAGTTCATAGCCCATATATGGAGTTCCGCGTTACATAACTTACGGTAAATGGCCCGCCTGGCTGACCG
CCCAACGACCCCCGCCCATTGACGTCAATAATGACGTATGTTCCCATAGTAACGCCAATAGGGACTTTCC
ATTGACGTCAATGGGTGGAGTATTTACGGTAAACTGCCCACTTGGCAGTACATCAAGTGTATCATATGCC
AAGTACGCCCCCTATTGACGTCAATGACGGTAAATGGCCCGCCTGGCATTATGCCCAGTACATGACCTTA
TGGGACTTTCCTACTTGGCAGTACATCTACGTATTAGTCATCGCTATTACCATGGTGATGCGGTTTTGGC
AGTACATCAATGGGCGTGGATAGCGGTTTGACTCACGGGGATTTCCAAGTCTCCACCCCATTGACGTCAA
TGGGAGTTTGTTTTGGCACCAAAATCAACGGGACTTTCCAAAATGTCGTAACAACTCCGCCCCATTGACG
CAAATGGGCGGTAGGCGTGTACGGTGGGAGGTCTATATAAGCAGAGCTCTCTGGCTAACTAGAGAACCCA
CTGCTTACTGGCTTATCGAAATTAATACGACTCACTATAGGGAGACCCAAGCTGGCTAGCGTTTAAACTT
AAGCTTGGCAATCCGGTACTGTTGGTAAATAAGCCACCAAAGTCTTCACACTCGAAGATTTCGTTGGGGA
CTGGCGACAGACAGCCGGCTACAACCTGGACCAAGTCCTTGAACAGGGAGGTGTGTCCAGTTTGTTTCAG
AATCTCGGGGTGTCCGTAACTCCGATCCAAAGGATTGTCCTGAGCGGTGAAAATGGGCTGAAGATCGACA
TCCATGTCATCATCCCGTATGAAGGTCTGAGCGGCGACCAAATGGGCCAGATCGAAAAAATTTTTAAGGT
GGTGTACCCTGTGGATGATCATCACTTTAAGGTGATCCTGCACTATGGCACACTGGTAATCGACGGGGTT
ACGCCGAACATGATCGACTATTTCGGACGGCCGTATGAAGGCATCGCCGTGTTCGACGGCAAAAAGATCA
CTGTAACAGGGACCCTGTGGAACGGCAACAAAATTATCGACGAGCGCCTGATCAACCCCGACGGCTCCCT
GCTGTTCCGAGTAACCATCAACGGAGTGACCGGCTGGCGGCTGTGCGAACGCATTCTGGCGGACTACAAA
GACCATGACGGTGATTATAAAGATCATGACATCGATTACAAGGATGACGATGACAAGTAAGGCCGCGACT
CTAGAGGGCCCGTTTAAACCCGCTGATCAGCCTCGACTGTGCCTTCTAGTTGCCAGCCATCTGTTGTTTG
CCCCTCCCCCGTGCCTTCCTTGACCCTGGAAGGTGCCACTCCCACTGTCCTTTCCTAATAAAATGAGGAA
ATTGCATCGCATTGTCTGAGTAGGTGTCATTCTATTCTGGGGGGTGGGGTGGGGCAGGACAGCAAGGGGG
AGGATTGGGAAGACAATAGCAGGCATGCTGGGGATGCGGTGGGCTCTATGGCTTCTGAGGCGGAAAGAAC
CAGCTGGGGCTCTAGGGGGTATCCCC
[124 nt withheld, positions 1847-1970]
C
[91 nt withheld, positions 1972-2062]
A
[49 nt withheld, positions 2064-2112]
CCTTTGACGTTGGAGTCCACGTTCTTT
[37 nt withheld, positions 2140-2176]
ACCCTATCTCGGTCTATTCTTTTGATTTATAAGGGATTTTGCCGATTTCGGCCTATTGGTTAAAAAATGA
GCTGATTTAACAAAAATTTAACGCGAATTAATTCTGTGGAATGTGTGTCAGTTAGGGTGTGGAAAGTCCC
CAGGCTCCCCAGCAGGCAGAAGTATGCAAAGCATGCATCTCAATTAGTCAGCAACCAGGTGTGGAAAGTC
CCCAGGCTCCCCAGCAGGCAGAAGTATGCAAAGCATGCATCTCAATTAGTCAGCAACCATAGTCCCGCCC
CTAACTCCGCCCATCCCGCCCCTAACTCCGCCCAGTTCCGCCCATTCTCCGCCCCATGGCTGACTAATTT
TTTTTATTTATGCAGAGGCCGAGGCCGCCTCTGCCTCTGAGCTATTCCAGAAGTAGTGAGGAGGCTTTTT
TGGAGGCCTAGGCTTTTGCAAAAAGCTCCCGGGAGCTTGTATATCCATTTTCGGATCTGATCAAGAGACA
GGATGAGGATCGTTTCGCATGATTGAACAAGATGGATTGCACGCAGGTTCTCCGGCCGCTTGGGTGGAGA
GGCTATTCGGCTATGACTGGGCACAACAGACAATCGGCTGCTCTGATGCCGCCGTGTTCCGGCTGTCAGC
GCAGGGGCGCCCGGTTCTTTTTGTCAAGACCGACCTGTCCGGTGCCCTGAATGAACTGCAGGACGAGGCA
GCGCGGCTATCGTGGCTGGCCACGACGGGCGTTCCTTGCGCAGCTGTGCTCGACGTTGTCACTGAAGCGG
GAAGGGACTGGCTGCTATTGGGCGAAGTGCCGGGGCAGGATCTCCTGTCATCTCACCTTGCTCCTGCCGA
GAAAGTATCCATCATGGCTGATGCAATGCGGCGGCTGCATACGCTTGATCCGGCTACCTGCCCATTCGAC
CACCAAGCGAAACATCGCATCGAGCGAGCACGTACTCGGATGGAAGCCGGTCTTGTCGATCAGGATGATC
TGGACGAAGAGCATCAGGGGCTCGCGCCAGCCGAACTGTTCGCCAGGCTCAAGGCGCGCATGCCCGACGG
CGAGGATCTCGTCGTGACCCATGGCGATGCCTGCTTGCCGAATATCATGGTGGAAAATGGCCGCTTTTCT
GGATTCATCGACTGTGGCCGGCTGGGTGTGGCGGACCGCTATCAGGACATAGCGTTGGCTACCCGTGATA
TTGCTGAAGAGCTTGGCGGCGAATGGGCTGACCGCTTCCTCGTGCTTTACGGTATCGCCGCTCCCGATTC
GCAGCGCATCGCCTTCTATCGCCTTCTTGACGAGTTCTTCTGAGCGGGACTCTGGGGTTCGAAATGACCG
ACCAAGCGACGCCCAACCTGCCATCACGAGATTTCGATTCCACCGCCGCCTTCTATGAAAGGTTGGGCTT
CGGAATCGTTTTCCGGGACGCCGGCTGGATGATCCTCCAGCGCGGGGATCTCATGCTGGAGTTCTTCGCC
CACCCCAACTTGTTTATTGCAGCTTATAATGGTTACAAATAAAGCAATAGCATCACAAATTTCACAAATA
AAGCATTTTTTTCACTGCATTCTAGTTGTGGTTTGTCCAAACTCATCAATGTATCTTATCATGTCTGTAT
ACCGTCGACCTCTAGCTAGAGCTTGGCGTAATCATGGTCATAGCTGTTTCCTGTGTGAAATTGTTATCCG
CTCACAATTCCACACAACATACGAGCCGGAAGCATAAAGTGTAAAGCCTGGGGTGCCTAATGAGTGAGCT
AACTCACATTAATTGCGTTGCGCTCACTGCCCGCTTTCCAGTCGGGAAACCTGTCGTGCCAGCTGCATTA
ATGAATCGGCCAACGCGCGGGGAGAGGCGGTTTGCGTATTGGGCGCTCTTCCGCTTCCTCGCTCACTGAC
TCGCTGCGCTCGGTCGTTCGGCTGCGGCGAGCGGTATCAGCTCACTCAAAGGCGGTAATACGGTTATCCA
CAGAATCAGGGGATAACGCAGGAAAGAACATGTGAGCAAAAGGCCAGCAAAAGGCCAGGAACCGTAAAAA
GGCCGCGTTGCTGGCGTTTTTCCATAGGCTCCGCCCCCCTGACGAGCATCACAAAAATCGACGCTCAAGT
CAGAGGTGGCGAAACCCGACAGGACTATAAAGATACCAGGCGTTTCCCCCTGGAAGCTCCCTCGTGCGCT
CTCCTGTTCCGACCCTGCCGCTTACCGGATACCTGTCCGCCTTTCTCCCTTCGGGAAGCGTGGCGCTTTC
TCATAGCTCACGCTGTAGGTATCTCAGTTCGGTGTAGGTCGTTCGCTCCAAGCTGGGCTGTGTGCACGAA
CCCCCCGTTCAGCCCGACCGCTGCGCCTTATCCGGTAACTATCGTCTTGAGTCCAACCCGGTAAGACACG
ACTTATCGCCACTGGCAGCAGCCACTGGTAACAGGATTAGCAGAGCGAGGTATGTAGGCGGTGCTACAGA
GTTCTTGAAGTGGTGGCCTAACTACGGCTACACTAGAAGAACAGTATTTGGTATCTGCGCTCTGCTGAAG
CCAGTTACCTTCGGAAAAAGAGTTGGTAGCTCTTGATCCGGCAAACAAACCACCGCTGGTAGCGGTGGTT
TTTTTGTTTGCAAGCAGCAGATTACGCGCAGAAAAAAAGGATCTCAAGAAGATCCTTTGATCTTTTCTAC
GGGGTCTGACGCTCAGTGGAACGAAAACTCACGTTAAGGGATTTTGGTCATGAGATTATCAAAAAGGATC
TTCACCTAGATCCTTTTAAATTAAAAATGAAGTTTTAAATCAATCTAAAGTATATATGAGTAAACTTGGT
CTGACAGTTACCAATGCTTAATCAGTGAGGCACCTATCTCAGCGATCTGTCTATTTCGTTCATCCATAGT
TGCCTGACTCCCCGTCGTGTAGATAACTACGATACGGGAGGGCTTACCATCTGGCCCCAGTGCTGCAATG
ATACCGCGAGACCCACGCTCACCGGCTCCAGATTTATCAGCAATAAACCAGCCAGCCGGAAGGGCCGAGC
GCAGAAGTGGTCCTGCAACTTTATCCGCCTCCATCCAGTCTATTAATTGTTGCCGGGAAGCTAGAGTAAG
TAGTTCGCCAGTTAATAGTTTGCGCAACGTTGTTGCCATTGCTACAGGCATCGTGGTGTCACGCTCGTCG
TTTGGTATGGCTTCATTCAGCTCCGGTTCCCAACGATCAAGGCGAGTTACATGATCCCCCATGTTGTGCA
AAAAAGCGGTTAGCTCCTTCGGTCCTCCGATCGTTGTCAGAAGTAAGTTGGCCGCAGTGTTATCACTCAT
GGTTATGGCAGCACTGCATAATTCTCTTACTGTCATGCCATCCGTAAGATGCTTTTCTGTGACTGGTGAG
TACTCAACCAAGTCATTCTGAGAATAGTGTATGCGGCGACCGAGTTGCTCTTGCCCGGCGTCAATACGGG
ATAATACCGCGCCACATAGCAGAACTTTAAAAGTGCTCATCATTGGAAAACGTTCTTCGGGGCGAAAACT
CTCAAGGATCTTACCGCTGTTGAGATCCAGTTCGATGTAACCCACTCGTGCACCCAACTGATCTTCAGCA
TCTTTTACTTTCACCAGCGTTTCTGGGTGAGCAAAAACAGGAAGGCAAAATGCCGCAAAAAAGGGAATAA
GGGCGACACGGAAATGTTGAATACTCATACTCTTCCTTTTTCAATATTATTGAAGCATTTATCAGGGTTA
TTGTCTCATGAGCGGATACATATTTGAATGTATTTAGAAAAATAAACAAATAGGGGTTCCGCGCACATTT
CCCCGAAAAGTGCCACCTGACGTC
Features (pLannotate 1.2.2; 21 found; start..end, strand, type, name):
     28..80      -  misc_feature   bom (fragment): basis of mobility region from pBR322
    235..614     +  enhancer       CMV enhancer: human cytomegalovirus immediate early enhancer
    615..818     +  promoter       CMV promoter: human cytomegalovirus (CMV) immediate early promoter
    814..847     +  LTR            5' LTR (truncated) (fragment): truncated 5' long terminal repeat (LTR) from HIV-1
    863..881     +  promoter       T7 promoter: promoter for bacteriophage T7 RNA polymerase
    952..1461    +  CDS            Nluc: NanoLuc® luciferase human codon-optimized
   1462..1527    +  CDS            3xFLAG: three tandem FLAG® epitope tags, followed by an enterokinase cleavage site
   1577..1801    +  polyA_signal   bGH poly(A) signal: bovine growth hormone polyadenylation signal
   1805..1826    +  promoter       SV40 promoter (fragment): SV40 enhancer and early promoter
   1847..2275    +  rep_origin     f1 ori (sequence partly withheld): f1 bacteriophage origin of replication; arrow indicates direction of (+) strand synthesis
   2289..2618    +  promoter       SV40 promoter: SV40 enhancer and early promoter
   2685..3476    +  CDS            neo: KKA2_KLEPN - Also known as kan, nptII. Experimental evidence at protein level: Swiss-Prot protein existence level 1. Resistance to kanamycin, neomycin, paromomycin, ribostamycin, butirosin and gentamicin B. From Klebsiella pneumoniae.
   3500..3658    +  CDS            ble (fragment): BLE_KLEPN - Experimental evidence at protein level: Swiss-Prot protein existence level 1. Binding protein with a strong affinity to the bleomycin family of antibiotics. Binds to CL990; an antimitotic-antibiotic compound. From Klebsiella pneumoniae.
   3653..3774    +  polyA_signal   SV40 poly(A) signal: SV40 polyadenylation signal
   3847..3863    -  protein_bind   lac operator: The lac repressor binds to the lac operator to inhibit transcription in E. coli. This inhibition can be relieved by adding lactose or isopropyl-β-D-thiogalactopyranoside (IPTG). lac repressor encoded by lacI
   3871..3901    -  promoter       lac promoter: promoter for the E. coli lac operon
   3916..3937    -  protein_bind   CAP binding site: CAP binding activates transcription in the presence of cAMP. E. coli catabolite activator protein
   3950..4042    -  CDS            lacI (fragment): lac repressor; lacI; The lac repressor binds to the lac operator to inhibit transcription in E. coli. This inhibition can be relieved by adding lactose or isopropyl-β-D-thiogalactopyranoside (IPTG).
   4225..4813    -  rep_origin     ori: high-copy-number ColE1/pMB1/pBR322/pUC origin of replication
   4984..5844    -  CDS            AmpR: β-lactamase; bla; confers resistance to ampicillin, carbenicillin, and related antibiotics
   5845..5949    -  promoter       AmpR promoter: bla
