[The description below was written by a language model from this plasmid's Addgene catalogue record and pLannotate feature annotations shown in this document.]
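Description:
pcDNA3.1(+)/AAA-nLuc-3XFLAG is a mammalian expression plasmid of about 6 kb built on the pcDNA3.1(+) backbone. It is maintained in E. coli through a high-copy ColE1/pUC-type origin and selected with ampicillin via the β-lactamase gene. An f1 origin is also present. For mammalian cells, an SV40 enhancer/early promoter drives the neomycin phosphotransferase gene, followed by an SV40 polyadenylation signal, which permits G418 selection. The feature table also reports short fragments (bom, ble, lacI, a lac promoter/operator region, a truncated HIV-1 LTR match just downstream of the CMV promoter). These look like backbone remnants or annotation hits rather than functional parts of the design.

The payload, cloned between HindIII and ApaI, is a human codon-optimised NanoLuc luciferase (nLuc) reading frame fused at its C terminus to a 3xFLAG epitope tag. Transcription comes from the human CMV immediate early enhancer and promoter and ends at the bovine growth hormone polyadenylation signal. A T7 promoter lies between the CMV promoter and the insert, so the same reporter could also be transcribed in vitro. The defining feature is that the reporter's start codon is AAA rather than AUG. AAA is not expected to support meaningful translation initiation, so the plasmid serves as a negative control that sets the background luminescence and FLAG signal. The associated study examined non-AUG translation and its resistance to protein synthesis inhibitors, which suggests the control is meant for comparison with nLuc reporters that initiate at other start codons, although no such companion constructs are listed in the record. Luciferase activity gives a sensitive quantitative readout, and the 3xFLAG tag allows detection of the protein by immunoblotting.
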