Addgene plasmid #127306: pcDNA3.1(+)/AAA-nLuc-3XFLAG
Purpose: Express 3xFLAG tagged nanoLuciferase (nLuc) from AAA start codon (Negative control plasmid)
Depositing lab: Jeremy Wilusz. Depositing organization: University of Pennsylvania. Publication: Ribosome queuing enables non-AUG translation to be resistant to multiple protein synthesis inhibitors. Kearse MG, Goldman DH, Choi J, Nwaezeapu C, Liang D, Green KM, Goldstrohm AC, Todd PK, Green R, Wilusz JE. Genes Dev. 2019 Jun 6. pii: gad.324715.119. doi: 10.1101/gad.324715.119. PubMed 31171704.
Backbone
  Vector backbone: pcDNA3.1(+)
  Total vector size (bp): 5977
  Vector type: Mammalian Expression
  Selectable markers: Neomycin (select with G418)
Growth in bacteria
  Bacterial resistance: Ampicillin, 100 μg/mL
  Growth temperature: 37°C
  Growth strain: DH5alpha
  Copy number: High Copy
Gene/Insert
  Gene/Insert name: nanoLuciferase (alt name: nLuc)
  Promoter: CMV
  Tag / fusion protein: 3xFLAG (C terminal on insert)
  Cloning method: Restriction Enzyme; 5′ cloning site HindIII (not destroyed); 3′ cloning site ApaI (not destroyed)
  Sequencing primers: 5′ CGCAAATGGGCGGTAGGCGTG
Terms and licenses: Academic/Nonprofit Terms; Industry Terms: Not Available to Industry
How to cite: pcDNA3.1(+)/AAA-nLuc-3XFLAG was a gift from Jeremy Wilusz (Addgene plasmid # 127306 ; http://n2t.net/addgene:127306 ; RRID:Addgene_127306)
